>Addgene plasmid #36668 | TAL2205 | depositor partial sequence | sequence record 45861 | TAL2205 sequence 1640 bps
GAACCTGACCCCAGACCAGGTAGTCGCAATCGCGAACAATAATGGGGGAAAGCAAGCCCTGGAAACCGTG
CAAAGGTTGTTGCCGGTCCTTTGTCAAGACCACGGCCTTACACCGGAGCAAGTCGTGGCCATTGCATCCC
ACGACGGTGGCAAACAGGCTCTTGAGACGGTTCAGAGACTTCTCCCAGTTCTCTGTCAAGCCCACGGGCT
GACTCCCGATCAAGTTGTAGCGATTGCGTCGCATGACGGAGGGAAACAAGCATTGGAGACTGTCCAACGG
CTCCTTCCCGTGTTGTGTCAAGCCCACGGTTTGACGCCTGCACAAGTGGTCGCCATCGCCAACAACAACG
GCGGTAAGCAGGCGCTGGAAACAGTACAGCGCCTGCTGCCTGTACTGTGCCAGGATCATGGACTGACCCC
AGACCAGGTAGTCGCAATCGCGTCACATGACGGGGGAAAGCAAGCCCTGGAAACCGTGCAAAGGTTGTTG
CCGGTCCTTTGTCAAGACCACGGCCTTACACCGGAGCAAGTCGTGGCCATTGCAAGCAACATCGGTGGCA
AACAGGCTCTTGAGACGGTTCAGAGACTTCTCCCAGTTCTCTGTCAAGCCCACGGGCTGACTCCCGATCA
AGTTGTAGCGATTGCGAATAACAATGGAGGGAAACAAGCATTGGAGACTGTCCAACGGCTCCTTCCCGTG
TTGTGTCAAGCCCACGGTTTGACGCCTGCACAAGTGGTCGCCATCGCCAACAACAACGGCGGTAAGCAGG
CGCTGGAAACAGTACAGCGCCTGCTGCCTGTACTGTGCCAGGATCATGGACTGACCCCAGACCAGGTAGT
CGCAATCGCGTCACATGACGGGGGAAAGCAAGCCCTGGAAACCGTGCAAAGGTTGTTGCCGGTCCTTTGT
CAAGACCACGGCCTTACACCGGAGCAAGTCGTGGCCATTGCATCCCACGACGGTGGCAAACAGGCTCTTG
AGACGGTTCAGAGACTTCTCCCAGTTCTCTGTCAAGCCCACGGGCTGACTCCCGATCAAGTTGTAGCGAT
TGCGTCGAACATTGGAGGGAAACAAGCATTGGAGACTGTCCAACGGCTCCTTCCCGTGTTGTGTCAAGCC
CACGGTTTGACGCCTGCACAAGTGGTCGCCATCGCCAGCCATGATGGCGGTAAGCAGGCGCTGGAAACAG
TACAGCGCCTGCTGCCTGTACTGTGCCAGGATCATGGACTGACCCCAGACCAGGTAGTCGCAATCGCGTC
ACATGACGGGGGAAAGCAAGCCCTGGAAACCGTGCAAAGGTTGTTGCCGGTCCTTTGTCAAGACCACGGC
CTTACACCGGAGCAAGTCGTGGCCATTGCAAGCAACATCGGTGGCAAACAGGCTCTTGAGACGGTTCAGA
GACTTCTCCCAGTTCTCTGTCAAGCCCACGGGCTGACTCCCGATCAAGTTGTAGCGATTGCGTCGCATGA
CGGAGGGAAACAAGCATTGGAGACTGTCCAACGGCTCCTTCCCGTGTTGTGTCAAGCCCACGGTTTGACG
CCTGCACAAGTGGTCGCCATCGCCAGCCATGATGGCGGTAAGCAGGCGCTGGAAACAGTACAGCGCCTGC
TGCCTGTACTGTGCCAGGATCATGGACTGA
