>Addgene plasmid #36668 | TAL2205 | addgene partial sequence | sequence record 47025 | CMV-F 5'-CGCAAATGGGCGGTAGGCGTG-3'
ACTAGAGAACCCACTGCTTACTGGCTTATCGAAATTAATACGACTCACTATAGGGAGACCCAAGCTGGCT
AGCACCATGGACTACAAAGACCATGACGGTGATTATAAAGATCATGACATCGATTACAAGGATGACGATG
ACAAGATGGCCCCCAAGAAGAAGAGGAAGGTGGGCATTCACCGCGGGGTACCTATGGTGGACTTGAGGAC
ACTCGGTTATTCGCAACAGCAACAGGAGAAAATCAAGCCTAAGGTCAGGAGCACCGTCGCGCAACACCAC
GAGGCGCTTGTGGGGCATGGCTTCACTCATGCGCATATTGTCGCGCTTTCACAGCACCCTGCGGCGCTTG
GGACGGTGGCTGTCAAATACCAAGATATGATTGCGGCCCTGCCCGAAGCCACGCACGAGGCAATTGTAGG
GGTCGGTAAACAGTGGTCGGGAGCGCGAGCACTTGAGGCGCTGCTGACTGTGGCGGGTGAGCTTAGGGGG
CCTCCGCTCCAGCTCGACACCGGGCAGCTGCTGAAGATCGCGAAGAGAGGGGGAGTAACAGCGGTAGAGG
CAGTGCACGCCTGGCGCAATGCGCTCACCGGGGCCCCCTTGAACCTGACCCCAGACCAGGTAGTCGCAAT
CGCGAACAATAATGGGGGAAAGCAAGCCCTGGAAACCGTGCAAAGGTTGTTGCCGGTC
