[The description below was written by a language model from this plasmid's Addgene catalogue record.]
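Description:
TAL2205 is a mammalian expression plasmid encoding the right-hand monomer of a TALEN pair directed against the human EXT2 gene. It is built on the JDS74 backbone (about 6.4 kb without insert), a TALEN expression vector into which an assembled TAL effector repeat array of roughly 1.6 kb was inserted between two BsmBI sites, both of which were destroyed during cloning. BsmBI is a type IIS enzyme that cuts outside its recognition sequence, so this arrangement joins the repeat array in frame with the flanking coding sequences supplied by the backbone. The plasmid is maintained at high copy in E. coli under ampicillin selection; the record does not name the bacterial origin of replication, and no feature table is provided.

Expression is driven by a CMV promoter for transient expression in mammalian cells, and the vector type also lists a T7 promoter, which allows in vitro transcription of TALEN mRNA. The backbone contributes an N-terminal 3X FLAG tag for detection and a C-terminal wild-type FokI nuclease domain, so the product is a FLAG-tagged TAL DNA-binding array fused to FokI. Because FokI cleaves only as a dimer, this construct is intended to be used together with the matching left EXT2 TALEN, the two monomers binding adjacent half-sites so that the nuclease domains dimerise across the spacer and introduce a double-strand break. The depositor records a specific 18-nucleotide target half-site for this monomer. The plasmid comes from a collection generated by the FLASH high-throughput TALEN assembly method for genome editing of endogenous human genes, and the depositor advises confirming its structure by diagnostic digest before use.
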