Addgene plasmid #36668: TAL2205
Depositing lab: Keith Joung. Depositing organization: Massachusetts General Hospital. Publication: FLASH assembly of TALENs for high-throughput genome editing. Reyon D, Tsai SQ, Khayter C, Foden JA, Sander JD, Joung JK. Nat Biotechnol. 2012 Apr 8. doi: 10.1038/nbt.2170. PubMed 22484455.
Backbone
  Vector backbone: JDS74
  Backbone manufacturer: Joung lab (Addgene Plasmid # 32288)
  Backbone size w/o insert (bp): 6447
  Vector type: Mammalian, T7 for in vitro mRNA synthesis
Growth in bacteria
  Bacterial resistance: Ampicillin, 100 μg/mL
  Growth temperature: 37°C
  Growth strain: XL1 Blue
  Copy number: High Copy
Gene/Insert
  Gene/Insert name: EXT2-TALEN_Right (alt name: EXT2)
  Species: H. sapiens (human)
  Insert size (bp): 1640
  Entrez Gene: Ext2
  Promoter: CMV
  Tag / fusion protein: 3X Flag (N terminal on backbone); WT FOKI (C terminal on backbone)
  Cloning method: Restriction Enzyme; 5′ cloning site BsmBI (destroyed during cloning); 3′ cloning site BsmBI (destroyed during cloning)
  Sequencing primers: 5′ CMV-F; 3′ BGH-rev
Terms and licenses: Academic/Nonprofit Terms; Industry Terms: Not Available to Industry
Depositor comments: Target binding site: TGCCGCAGGCCACCACCG It is strongly recommended that users perform a diagnostic digest to verify this plasmid prior to use. For example, a double digest of the plasmid with BamHI and KpnI should result in two bands at 2.2kb and 5.9kb.
How to cite: TAL2205 was a gift from Keith Joung (Addgene plasmid # 36668 ; http://n2t.net/addgene:36668 ; RRID:Addgene_36668)
